Addgene plasmid #34326: KHBD00173
Depositing lab: Bart Deplancke. Depositing organization: Swiss Federal Institute of Technology (EPFL). Publication: Automated protein-DNA interaction screening of Drosophila regulatory elements. Korneel Hens, Jean-Daniel Feuz, Alina Isakova, Antonina Lagovitina, Andreas Massouras, Julien Bryois, Patrick Callaerts, Susan E. Celniker, Bart Deplancke. Nat Methods. 2011 Oct 30;8(12):1065-70. 10.1038/nmeth.1763 PubMed 22037703.
Backbone
  Vector backbone: pDONR221
  Backbone manufacturer: Invitrogen
  Backbone size w/o insert (bp): 2536
  Vector type: Gateway Donor Vector
Growth in bacteria
  Bacterial resistance: Kanamycin, 50 μg/mL
  Growth temperature: 37°C
  Growth strain: DH5alpha
  Copy number: High Copy
Gene/Insert
  Gene/Insert name: CG7807 (alt names: FBgn0023417; AP-2)
  Species: D. melanogaster (fly)
  Insert size (bp): 1395
  Entrez Gene: AP-2 (a.k.a. Dmel_CG7807, AP-2alpha, CG7807, DAP-2, Dmel\CG7807, dAP-2, dAP-2alpha, l(3)1215)
  Cloning method: Gateway Cloning
  Sequencing primers: 5′ M13F; 3′ M13R
Terms and licenses: Academic/Nonprofit Terms; Industry Terms: Not Available to Industry
Depositor comments: Please note that the ORFs in this collection were cloned open-ended (without a stop codon).
How to cite: KHBD00173 was a gift from Bart Deplancke (Addgene plasmid # 34326 ; http://n2t.net/addgene:34326 ; RRID:Addgene_34326)
