[The description below was written by a language model from this plasmid's Addgene catalogue record.]
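Description:
KHBD00173 is a Gateway entry-type clone built in the commercial pDONR221 donor backbone (about 2.5 kb without insert) and carrying the open reading frame of the Drosophila melanogaster gene CG7807, better known as AP-2 (also dAP-2 or AP-2alpha), which encodes a transcription factor. The insert is recorded as 1395 bp and was introduced by Gateway recombinational cloning, so the ORF should sit between attL recombination sites generated by the BP reaction, although no feature table is provided to confirm the exact site arrangement. The plasmid is maintained in E. coli as a high-copy construct under kanamycin selection, and M13 forward and reverse priming sites flank the insert for sequence verification.

As a donor/entry vector, the plasmid is a shuttle rather than an expression construct: the record lists no promoter, tag or reporter driving the insert, and expression depends on the destination vector chosen. The depositor notes that ORFs in this collection were cloned open-ended, without a stop codon, which allows the coding sequence to be moved by LR recombination into destination vectors that add C-terminal fusions as well as N-terminal ones. The clone belongs to a collection of Drosophila ORFs assembled for automated screening of protein–DNA interactions at fly regulatory elements, and its typical use is as a source of the AP-2 coding sequence for generating fusion-protein expression constructs for such interaction assays or for other downstream studies of this factor.
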