>Addgene plasmid #34326 | KHBD00173 | depositor partial sequence | sequence record 40893 | KHBD00173 sequence 1395 bps
ATGCACATTCTACACCGCACCAACGACCATCAGTTCGAGGATCAGAAGTTCATGATGGAACGCCTCAGTG
GACATGGGAGTCTAGGGCTGTCCAGCGGCAGTGCGGCGTACACAACGCATTCCGGCGGCCACACGGGACG
CAGCGGACCGGCCACGGGGCACAGTGGGCACAGCAGCACCCATGGATCGGCGGCCACCATGCACCACCAG
TCGCTGCAGTCCGACTTCCAGCCGCCGTACTTCCCGCCCCCCTTCCACCACTCCACCCAGAGTCCTCCCC
AGCAACAGAACCATGGAGCCCTCGAGTACTTGGGCACGGATCCGTATGGCCAGCCCCTCTCCTCGCTTCA
CCACGCCCCACTGCACCACTACAACCAGCTGGCGGGACTGAGATCCACGCAGGACCAACTGGGGATCCAC
AGGACCCACAGAGAGGCTGAGCTGCAGGGACATGTCACCCAATTGTCACATGGATTTCCGTACACGGATA
GGAGGAGCGATTACGGCAGTGCAATATCCGCGGGAGCTGCCCACGGAACGAGACTTGGCCACGAGCACGA
GTCCCTGGCGCTGCACCAAGCCCTTCAAAACGCCGTCGATGATGTCCAAGCTCCTGCCCTCGACGACAAT
GTGGCGTTCATGTCAGACTTGCCGCTCATAAAGAGCATGAAAAGCGGAAAAGAAGCCGGGAACATTGGAT
CGGGTTCGCCCAGCGAGGTATTCTGTGCAGTTCCTGGTCGCCTCAGTCTCCTATCGAGCACCTCGAAATA
CAAGGTCACCATAGCCGAAGTACAGCGTCGACTCTCGCCGCCCGAGTGCTTGAACGCCTCCCTGCTGGGC
GGAGTGCTCCGAAGGGCTAAGAGCAAGAACGGAGGTCGCCTGTTGAGGGAGAAGCTGGAAAAGATCGGCC
TCAATCTACCCGCCGGTAGACGGAAAGCGGCCAACGTCACCCTACTGACATCCTTGGTTGAGGGGGAGGC
AACGCACCTGGCCAAGGACTTTCACTTCGTTTGCGAAACCGAATTCCCCGCCAGGCAGCTGGCCGAGTAC
ATCGTGCGCCACCAAACGGAGCCGCAGGACTCGTACCGTCGAAAAGAGCTCATTCTCCACTCCCAGCAGA
TAACAAAAGAGCTTATGCAGATCCTGAGCCAAGATCGAACGACCCACTTTGGGACGAGATCACAGCATCT
GCTGGAACCATCGATGCAGCGCCACTTGACGCACTTCTCCCTGATAACGCACGGATTCGGATCGCCCGCG
ATTATGGCTGTTCTGCACGCTTTTCAGACATTTTTAAACGAGTCATTAAACTACTTGGAAAAGCTGTACC
CTTCGAACGGCGGAGGGATGGTGTCGTCGTCGTTGGACAAAAGTAAAATTGACAACGAAAAGAAA
