>Addgene plasmid #34326 | KHBD00173 | addgene partial sequence | sequence record 42008 | M13-Rev 5'-CAGGAAACAGCTATGACC-3'
ATTTTATTTTGACTGATAGTGACCTGTTCGTTGCAACAAATTGATAAGCAATGCTTTCTTATAATGCCAA
CTTTGTACAAGAAAGTTGGCAATTTCTTTTCGTTGTCAATTTTACTTTTGTCCAACGACGACGACACCAT
CCCTCCGCCGTTCGAAGGGTACAGCTTTTCCAAGTAGTTTAATGACTCGTTTAAAAATGTCTGAAAAGCG
TGCAGAACAGCCATAATCGCGGGCGATCCGAATCCGTGCGTTATCAGGGAGAAGTGCGTCAAGTGGCGCT
GCATCGATGGTTCCAGCAGATGCTGTGATCTCGTCCCAAAGTGGGTCGTTCGATCTTGGCTCAGGATCTG
CATAAGCTCTTTTGTTATCTGCTGGGAGTGGAGAATGAGCTCTTTTCGACGGTACGAGTCCTGCGGCTCC
GTTTGGTGGCGCACGATGTACTCGGCCAGCTGCCTGGCGGGGAATTCGGTTTCGCAAACGAAGTGAAAGT
CCTTGGCCAGGTGCGTTGCCTCCCCCTCAACCAAGGATGTCAGTAGGGTGACGTTGGCCGCTTTCCGTCT
ACCGGCGGGTAGATTGAGGCCGATCTTTTCCAGCTTCTCCCTCAACAGGCGACCTCCGTTCTTGCTCTTA
GCCCTTCGGAGCACTCCGCCCAGCAGGGAGGCGTTCAAGCACTCGGGCGGCGAGAGTCGACGCTGTACTT
CGGCTATGGTGACCTTGTATTTCGAGGTGCTCGATAGGAGACTGAGGCGACCAGGAACTGCACAGAATAC
